Addgene plasmid #137997: pFG036 + pFG051
Purpose: Transposon mutagenesis plasmid and the cI repressor expression plasmid
Depositing lab: Sébastien Rodrigue. Depositing organization: University of Sherbrooke. Publication: Highly efficient gene transfer in the mouse gut microbiota is enabled by the Incl(2) conjugative plasmid TP114. Neil K, Allard N, Grenier F, Burrus V, Rodrigue S. Commun Biol. 2020 Sep 22;3(1):523. doi: 10.1038/s42003-020-01253-0. PubMed 32963323.
Backbone
  Vector backbone: pFG051
  Total vector size (bp): 4434
  Vector type: Bacterial Expression, Synthetic Biology
Growth in bacteria
  Bacterial resistance: Spectinomycin and Tetracycline
  Growth temperature: 30°C
  Growth strain: DH5apir+
  Growth instructions: Temperature higher than 30°C could lead to denaturation of cI and induce transposition.
  Copy number: Low Copy
Gene/Insert
  Gene/Insert name: Tn5 tnp
  Species: Synthetic
  Insert size (bp): 1431
Terms and licenses: Academic/Nonprofit Terms; Industry Terms: Not Available to Industry
Depositor comments: This plasmid was designed for high density transposon mutagenesis experiment. It can be delivered by conjugation very efficiently for it's transposon to then be inserted in the recipient DNA. The donor strain must have pFG036 as well to avoid unwanted transposition. Indeed, the promoter (pL) in front of the Tn5 transposase encoding gene is repressed by cI expressed from pFG036. The cloning strain must also have pFG036 to be able to maintain pFG051. Please note that this plasmid may require a unique bacterial strain, so make sure to confirm that you can also obtain the appropriate growth strain. Please contact us or contact our distributors if you have any questions.
How to cite: pFG036 + pFG051 was a gift from Sébastien Rodrigue (Addgene plasmid # 137997 ; http://n2t.net/addgene:137997 ; RRID:Addgene_137997)
