[The description below was written by a language model from this plasmid's Addgene catalogue record and pLannotate feature annotations shown in this document.]
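Description:
pFG036 + pFG051 is a two-plasmid bacterial system for high-density Tn5 transposon mutagenesis, supplied together in a pir+ E. coli host under spectinomycin and tetracycline selection. The two feature tables correspond to the two different plasmids. The 4,434-nt depositor sequence is pFG051, the transposon delivery vector. The 4,482-nt sequencing result has the features expected of pFG036, the repressor helper plasmid, though that record is not labelled by name.

pFG051 replicates from the R6K γ origin, which requires the pi protein and therefore behaves as a suicide vector in recipients lacking pir. It also carries an IncP-type oriT so that it can be mobilised by conjugation. The mini-transposon is bounded by two hyperactive Tn5 mosaic ends. It contains the aadA spectinomycin/streptomycin resistance gene, along with FRT sites, a loxP site, a fragment of a chloramphenicol acetyltransferase gene and a short tnpA fragment. The record does not explain the role of these last elements. Outside the mosaic ends, a synthetic Tn5 transposase gene is driven by a phage λ pL-derived promoter (annotated as a PLtetO-1 fragment), so the transposase is not carried along with the inserted transposon.

The helper plasmid has a ColE1/pMB1-type origin, the tet(M) tetracycline resistance gene and a temperature-sensitive λ cI repressor. cI silences pL and so prevents unwanted transposition in the cloning and donor strains, and it is required to maintain pFG051 stably. Warmer temperatures can inactivate the repressor and trigger transposition. After conjugation into a recipient without cI, the transposase is expressed and inserts the transposon into the recipient DNA.
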