Features (pLannotate 1.2.2; 12 found; start..end, strand, type, name):
     44..62      +  misc_feature   Tn5 ME: hyperactive mosaic end for Tn5 transposase recognition (Reznikoff et al., 2004)
    134..181     -  protein_bind   FRT: FLP-mediated recombination occurs in the 8-bp core sequence TCTAGAAA (Turan and Bode, 2011). FLP recombinase from the Saccharomyces cerevisiae 2μ plasmid
    327..1112    -  CDS            aadA: S3AD_ECOLX - Experimental evidence at protein level: Swiss-Prot protein existence level 1. Mediates bacterial resistance to the antibiotics streptomycin and spectinomycin. From Escherichia coli.
   1144..1257    -  CDS            tnpA (fragment): TN5P_ECOLX - Also known as tnp. Experimental evidence at protein level: Swiss-Prot protein existence level 1. Mediates transposition of transposon Tn5 by a 'cut and paste' mechanism. First, the monomeric transposase binds the 19 bp inverted DNA repeats flanking the transposon. Then, dimerization of the DNA- bound transposase creates a synaptic DNA complex. After nicking of the first DNA strand, excision of the transposon proceeds through a series of intermediates. The transposase then mediates the insertion of the transposon at a new site by strand transfer. The activity of the wild- type tran
   1266..1299    +  protein_bind   loxP: Cre-mediated recombination occurs in the 8-bp core sequence (GCATACAT). Cre recombinase
   1302..1923    +  CDS            CmR (fragment): chloramphenicol acetyltransferase; cat; confers resistance to chloramphenicol
   2024..2057    -  protein_bind   FRT (minimal): supports FLP-mediated excision but not integration (Turan and Bode, 2011) FLP recombinase from the Saccharomyces cerevisiae 2μ plasmid
   2128..2146    -  misc_feature   Tn5 ME: hyperactive mosaic end for Tn5 transposase recognition (Reznikoff et al., 2004)
   2287..2317    +  promoter       PLtetO-1 promoter (fragment): modified phage lambda PL promoter with tet operator sites (Lutz and Bujard, 1997)
   2344..3771    +  CDS            Tn5 transposase: transposase from the bacterial Tn5 transposon (Reznikoff, 1993)
   3916..4024    +  oriT           oriT: incP origin of transfer
   4043..4431    +  rep_origin     R6K γ ori: γ replication origin from E. coli plasmid R6K; requires the R6K initiator protein pi for replication
>Addgene plasmid #137997 | pFG036 + pFG051 | depositor full sequence | sequence record 266499 | pFG051
GGCGCGCCCAGTCTAGAAGAAATCCTAGGTAAAGTGGCCGGCCCTGTCTCTTATACACATCTGACGCTGC
CGACGAATAGAGAGGTGTAGATCTCGGTGGTCGCCGTATCATTGTGTAGGCTGGAGCTGCTTCGAAGTTC
CTATACTTTCTAGAGAATAGGAACTTCGGAATAGGAACTTCATTTAAATGGCGCGCCTTACGCATCGATG
ACAGTCATTCATCTTTCTGCCCCTCCAAAAGCAAAAACCCGCCGAAGCGGGTTTTTACGTAAATCAGGTG
AAACTGACCGACTCGAGAGGAACTTCAAGAATTCTCATTGGCTGGCACCAAGCAGTTTAACTGCTTCATA
CTTCACGAATTTAATGAGCGCCGCCACCTGATCCGCACGAGCGGGCAAATAATCTTCTTCTTGCCCAAGA
TAAGCCCGCTTGGCATTCAACAGGATGGGCTGATGTTGAGCTGGCAAGCGTGCCATTGCCCAAGTGGCAG
CAACATCCTTTGGCGCGATCTTGCCGGTTGCTGCGGTGTACCAGATACGAGACAAAGTAAGCACTACATT
CCGCTCATCGCCTGCCCAATCTGGCGGCGAGTTCCATAGCTTCAGAGTATCGGCCAGTGCCTTGAATAGA
TCGCTTTCTGGGACTGAGCTGAAGAGATCCTTCGCTGCTGAACCTGCCAAGACGACGCTATGTTGCTTTG
CCTTTGTTAGCAGAATCGCCAAGTCAGAATCGGTTGTGGCGGGCTCGAAGATGCCCGCAAGGATGTCTTT
GCGCTGCCACTCTCCGAACTGCAGTTCCCGCCTGGCCGGATAACGCCAAGGTACGATGTCACTGTGCACG
ACGATGGTCACTTCCAAGGCGCGGAGTGCCTTGTTTTGGCCAGGGGAAGCTGAAACCTCCAAGAGATCGA
CGAGCAGGGCTTGCCGCACGGCATCATTGAGCGGTGCAGCTACAGTCACCAGCAAATCAATATCACTGTA
CGGTTTCAATCCGCCATCCAGTGCGGAGCCGTACAAATGCACGGCCAGCAACGTCGACTCCAAGTGGCGC
CCGATGACGTTGAGTGCTTGTGATAGTTGCACCGAAATCTCGGCGGGCACTTTTTCACTCATGCGAAACG
ATCCTCATCCTGTCTCTTGATCAGATCTTGATCCCCTGCGCCATCAGATCCTTGGCGGCAAGAAAGCCAT
CCAGTTTACTTTGCAGGGCTTCCCAACCTTACCAGAGGGCGCCCCAGCTGGCAATTCCGGTTCGCTTGCG
CATGCATAACTTCGTATAGCATACATTATACGAAGTTATCCGGATATACCACCGTTGATATATCCCAATG
GCATCGTAAAGAACATTTTGAGGCATTTCAGTCAGTTGCTCAATGTACCTATAACCAGACCGTTCAGCTG
GATATTACGGCCTTTTTAAAGACCGTAAAGAAAAATAAGCACAAGTTTTATCCGGCCTTTATTCACATTC
TTGCCCGCCTGATGAATGCTCATCCGGAATTACGTATGGCAATGAAAGACGGTGAGCTGGTGATATGGGA
TAGTGTTCACCCTTGTTACACCGTTTTCCATGAGCAAACTGAAACGTTTTCATCGCTCTGGAGTGAATAC
CACGACGATTTCCGGCAGTTTCTACACATATATTCGCAAGATGTGGCGTGTTACGGTGAAAACCTGGCCT
ATTTCCCTAAAGGGTTTATTGAGAATATGTTTTTCGTCTCAGCCAATCCCTGGGTGAGTTTCACCAGTTT
TGATTTAAACGTGGCCAATATGGACAACTTCTTCGCCCCCGTTTTCACCATGGGCAAATATTATACGCAA
GGCGACAAGGTGCTGATGCCGCTGGCGATTCAGGTTCATCATGCCGTTTGTGATGGCTTCCATGTCGGCA
GATGCTTAATGAATACAACAGTACTGCGATGAGGATCCTAGAGATCAAGCCTTAACGAACTAAGACCCCC
GCACCGAAAGGTCCGGGGGTTTTTTTTGACCTTAAAAACATAACCGAGGAGCAGACAGACGTCGAAGTTC
CTATACTTTCTAGAGAATAGGAACTTCGGAATAGGCCCGGGAACTAAGGAGGATATTCATATGGACCATG
GCTAATTCCCATGTCTCGTGGGCTCGGAGATGTGTATAAGAGACAGCTGGTTTAAACCAATTCAGATCTC
TCACCTACCAAACAATGCCCCCCTGCAAAAAATAAATTCATATAAAAAACATACAGATAACCATCTGCGG
TGATAAATTATCTCTGGCGGTGTTGACATAAATACCACTGGCGGTTATACTGAGCACATCAGCAGGACGC
ACTGACCGAATTCATAAAGAGGAGAAAGGTACCATGATTACCAGCGCACTGCATCGTGCGGCGGATTGGG
CGAAAAGCGTGTTTTCTAGTGCTGCGCTGGGTGATCCGCGTCGTACCGCGCGTCTGGTGAATGTTGCGGC
GCAACTGGCCAAATATAGCGGCAAAAGCATTACCATTAGCAGCGAAGGCAGCAAAGCCATGCAGGAAGGC
GCGTATCGTTTTATTCGTAATCCGAACGTGAGCGCGGAAGCGATTCGTAAAGCGGGTGCCATGCAGACCG
TGAAACTGGCCCAGGAATTTCCGGAACTGCTGGCAATTGAAGATACCACCTCTCTGAGCTATCGTCATCA
GGTGGCGGAAGAACTGGGCAAACTGGGTAGCATTCAGGATAAAAGCCGTGGTTGGTGGGTGCATAGCGTG
CTGCTGCTGGAAGCGACCACCTTTCGTACCGTGGGCCTGCTGCATCAAGAATGGTGGATGCGTCCGGATG
ATCCGGCGGATGCGGATGAAAAAGAAAGCGGCAAATGGCTGGCCGCTGCTGCAACTTCGCGTCTGAGAAT
GGGCAGCATGATGAGCAACGTGATTGCGGTGTGCGATCGTGAAGCGGATATTCATGCGTATCTGCAAGAT
AAACTGGCCCATAACGAACGTTTTGTGGTGCGTAGCAAACATCCGCGTAAAGATGTGGAAAGCGGCCTGT
ATCTGTATGATCACCTGAAAAACCAGCCGGAACTGGGCGGCTATCAGATTAGCATTCCGCAGAAAGGCGT
GGTGGATAAACGTGGCAAACGTAAAAACCGTCCGGCGCGTAAAGCGAGCCTGAGCCTGCGTAGCGGCCGT
ATTACCCTGAAACAGGGCAACATTACCCTGAACGCGGTGCTGGCCGAAGAAATTAATCCGCCGAAAGGCG
AAACCCCGCTGAAATGGCTGCTGCTGACCAGCGAGCCGGTGGAAAGTCTGGCCCAAGCGCTGCGTGTGAT
TGATATTTATACCCATCGTTGGCGCATTGAAGAATTTCACAAAGCGTGGAAAACGGGTGCGGGTGCGGAA
CGTCAGCGTATGGAAGAACCGGATAACCTGGAACGTATGGTGAGCATTCTGAGCTTTGTGGCGGTGCGTC
TGCTGCAACTGCGTGAATCTTTTACTCCGCCGCAAGCACTGCGTGCGCAGGGCCTGCTGAAAGAAGCGGA
ACACGTTGAAAGCCAGAGCGCGGAAACCGTGCTGACCCCGGATGAATGCCAACTGCTGGGCTATCTGGAT
AAAGGCAAACGCAAACGCAAAGAAAAAGCGGGCAGCCTGCAATGGGCGTATATGGCGATTGCGCGTCTGG
GCGGCTTTATGGATAGCAAACGTACCGGCATTGCGAGCTGGGGTGCGCTGTGGGAAGGTTGGGAAGCGCT
GCAAAGCAAACTGGATGGCTTTCTGGCCGCGAAAGACCTGATGGCGCAGGGCATTAAAATCTAAACTAGT
CTTTTCCGCTGCATAACCCTGCTTCGGGGTCATTATAGCGATTTTTTCGGTATATCCATCCTTTTTCGCA
CGATATACAGGATTTTGCCAAAGGGTTCGTGTAGACTTTCCTTGGTGTATCCAACGGCGTCAGCCGGGCA
GGATAGGTGAAGTAGGCCCACCCGCGAGCGGGTGTTCCTTCTTCACTGTCCCTTATTCGCACCTGGCGGT
GCTCAACGGGAATCCTGCTCTGCGAGGCTGGCCGTAGGCCGGCCGGCGCGCCGATCTGAAGATCAGCAGT
TCAACCTGTTGATAGTACGTACTAAGCTCTCATGTTTCACGTACTAAGCTCTCATGTTTAACGTACTAAG
CTCTCATGTTTAACGAACTAAACCCTCATGGCTAACGTACTAAGCTCTCATGGCTAACGTACTAAGCTCT
CATGTTTCACGTACTAAGCTCTCATGTTTGAACAATAAAATTAATATAAATCAGCAACTTAAATAGCCTC
TAAGGTTTTAAGTTTTATAAGAAAAAAAAGAATATATAAGGCTTTTAAAGCCTTTAAGGTTTAACGGTTG
TGGACAACAAGCCAGGGATGTAACGCACTGAGAAGCCCTTAGAGCCTCTCAAAGCAATTTTGAGTGACAC
AGGAACACTTAACGGCTGACATGG
