Features (pLannotate 1.2.2; 11 found; start..end, strand, type, name):
    183..771     -  rep_origin     ori: high-copy-number ColE1/pMB1/pBR322/pUC origin of replication
    982..1146    +  ncRNA          sRNA 0030: Accession: RF02864 - Enterococcus sRNA 30
   1203..3119    +  CDS            tetM: TET1_ENTFL - Also known as tet(M). Experimental evidence at protein level: Swiss-Prot protein existence level 1. Abolishes the inhibitory effect of tetracyclin on protein synthesis by a non-covalent modification of the ribosomes. From Enterococcus faecalis (Streptococcus faecalis).
   3126..3146    +  misc_feature   BioBrick suffix: universal suffix for all parts
   3147..3165    +  promoter       T7 promoter: promoter for bacteriophage T7 RNA polymerase
   3173..3190    +  promoter       SP6 promoter (fragment): promoter for bacteriophage SP6 RNA polymerase
   3271..3306    +  CDS            rop (fragment): Rop protein, which maintains plasmids at low copy number; rop
   3408..3507    +  misc_feature   bom (fragment): basis of mobility region from pBR322
   3513..3579    -  CDS            lacZα (fragment): LacZα fragment of β-galactosidase; lacZ fragment
   3580..4293    -  CDS            λ repressor (ts): temperature-sensitive variant of the phage λ repressor; cIts; thermosensitivity is conferred by the A67T mutation
   4430..4483    -  CDS            lacI (fragment): lac repressor; lacI; The lac repressor binds to the lac operator to inhibit transcription in E. coli. This inhibition can be relieved by adding lactose or isopropyl-β-D-thiogalactopyranoside (IPTG).
>Addgene plasmid #137997 | pFG036 + pFG051 | depositor full sequence | sequence record 267150 | pFG036
TCTTCCGCTTCCTCGCTCACTGACTCGCTGCGCTCGGTCGTTCGGCTGCGGCGAGCGGTATCAGCTCACT
CAAAGGCGGTAATACGGTTATCCACAGAATCAGGGGATAACGCAGGAAAGAACATGTGAGCAAAAGGCCA
GCAAAAGGCCAGGAACCGTAAAAAGGCCGCGTTGCTGGCGTTTTTCCATAGGCTCCGCCCCCCTGACGAG
CATCACAAAAATCGACGCTCAAGTCAGAGGTGGCGAAACCCGACAGGACTATAAAGATACCAGGCGTTTC
CCCCTGGAAGCTCCCTCGTGCGCTCTCCTGTTCCGACCCTGCCGCTTACCGGATACCTGTCCGCCTTTCT
CCCTTCGGGAAGCGTGGCGCTTTCTCATAGCTCACGCTGTAGGTATCTCAGTTCGGTGTAGGTCGTTCGC
TCCAAGCTGGGCTGTGTGCACGAACCCCCCGTTCAGCCCGACCGCTGCGCCTTATCCGGTAACTATCGTC
TTGAGTCCAACCCGGTAAGACACGACTTATCGCCACTGGCAGCAGCCACTGGTAACAGGATTAGCAGAGC
GAGGTATGTAGGCGGTGCTACAGAGTTCTTGAAGTGGTGGCCTAACTACGGCTACACTAGAAGAACAGTA
TTTGGTATCTGCGCTCTGCTGAAGCCAGTTACCTTCGGAAAAAGAGTTGGTAGCTCTTGATCCGGCAAAC
AAACCACCGCTGGTAGCGGTGGTTTTTTTGTTTGCAAGCAGCAGATTACGCGCAGAAAAAAAGGATCTCA
AGAAGATCCTTTGATCTTTTCTACGGGGTCTGACGCTCAGTGGAACGAAAACTCACGTTAAGGGATTTTG
GTCATGAATTCGGCCAGTCTACATGTACTCTTTTTGATAAAAAATTGGAGATTCCTTTACAAATATGCTC
TTACGTGCTATTATTTAAGTGACTATTTAAAAGGAGTTAATAAATATGCGGCAAGGTATTCTTAAATAAA
CTGTCAATTTGATAGCGGGAACAAATAATTAGATGTCCTTTTTTAGGAGGGCTTAGTTTTTTGTACCCAG
TTTAAGAATACCTTTATCATGTGATTCTAAAGTATCCAGAGAATATCTGTATGCTTTGTATACCTATGGT
TATGCATAAAAATCCCAGTGATAAAAGTATTTATCACTGGGATTTTTATGCCCTTTTGGGTTTTTGAATG
GAGGAAATCTAGATGAAAATCATAAATATCGGTGTATTAGCTCACGTTGATGCAGGAAAAACAACATTAA
CTGAATCACTTTTATATAACTCTGGTGCAATTACTGAACTTGGTTCAGTAGATAAAGGTACTACTCGTAC
TGATAATACATTATTAGAACGTCAACGTGGAATCACAATTCAAACAGGTATCACATCTTTTCAATGGGAA
AATACAAAAGTAAATATTATAGATACACCTGGACACATGGATTTCCTTGCAGAAGTATACCGTAGTCTTT
CAGTATTAGATGGTGCTATTTTACTTATCAGCGCTAAAGATGGAGTTCAAGCTCAAACTCGTATCTTATT
TCACGCATTACGTAAAATGGGTATTCCAACAATTTTCTTTATAAACAAAATTGACCAAAACGGAATTGAT
TTAAGTACAGTTTATCAAGATATCAAAGAAAAACTTTCTGCTGAAATCGTTATTAAACAAAAAGTTGAAT
TATACCCAAACGTTTGCGTAACAAATTTTACTGAATCAGAACAATGGGATACAGTTATAGAAGGTAATGA
TGATTTATTAGAAAAATACATGTCAGGTAAATCATTAGAAGCATTAGAATTAGAACAAGAAGAAAGTATT
CGTTTCCAAAACTGTTCTTTATTCCCTTTATACCATGGAAGCGCTAAAAGTAACATAGGTATTGATAACT
TAATTGAAGTTATTACTAACAAATTTTACTCTTCAACTCATCGTGGTCCTTCTGAATTATGCGGTAACGT
TTTCAAAATTGAATATACAAAAAAACGTCAACGTTTAGCTTATATACGTCTTTATAGTGGTGTTTTACAT
TTACGTGATAGTGTTCGTGTTAGTGAAAAAGAAAAGATTAAAGTTACAGAAATGTATACTTCTATTAACG
GTGAATTATGCAAAATTGACCGTGCATATTCAGGTGAAATTGTAATTTTACAAAACGAATTTCTTAAACT
TAATAGTGTACTTGGTGACACAAAACTTTTACCACAACGTAAGAAAATTGAAAATCCACACCCATTACTT
CAAACAACAGTAGAACCAAGCAAACCTGAACAACGTGAAATGCTTTTAGATGCTCTTTTAGAAATTAGTG
ACTCTGACCCACTTTTACGTTACTATGTAGATTCTACTACTCATGAAATTATTCTTTCTTTCCTTGGTAA
AGTTCAAATGGAAGTTATTTCTGCATTATTACAAGAAAAATATCATGTTGAAATCGAATTAAAAGAACCT
ACTGTAATTTATATGGAACGTCCATTAAAAAATGCTGAATATACAATTCATATTGAAGTTCCACCAAATC
CATTTTGGGCTTCTATTGGTCTTTCTGTTTCTCCACTTCCACTTGGTAGCGGAATGCAATATGAAAGTAG
CGTAAGTTTAGGTTATCTTAATCAAAGTTTCCAAAACGCAGTTATGGAAGGTATTCGTTACGGTTGCGAA
CAAGGTTTATACGGTTGGAATGTTACAGACTGCAAAATCTGTTTTAAGTATGGACTTTACTATTCACCTG
TATCAACACCTGCTGACTTTCGTATGCTTGCACCAATTGTTTTAGAACAAGTTTTAAAGAAAGCTGGAAC
TGAACTTTTAGAACCATACCTTTCTTTTAAAATCTATGCACCACAAGAATACTTAAGTCGTGCTTATAAC
GATGCACCTAAATACTGTGCTAATATTGTTGATACTCAATTAAAGAACAACGAAGTAATTTTAAGCGGAG
AAATTCCTGCACGTTGTATTCAAGAATATCGTAGTGATTTAACATTTTTCACTAATGGACGTTCTGTTTG
CTTAACTGAATTAAAAGGTTATCATGTTACTACTGGTGAACCTGTATGCCAACCACGTCGTCCTAATAGT
CGTATTGATAAAGTTCGTTATATGTTCAACAAAATCACATAATAATACTAGTAGCGGCCGCTGCAGTAAT
ACGACTCACTATAGGGCATACGATTTAGGTGACACTATAGTAGGGATAACAGGGTAATTTAGTTACTTAC
CTAGCATGACATTAACCTATAAAAATAGGCGTATCACGAGGCCCTTTCGTCTCGCGCGTTTCGGTGATGA
CGGTGAAAACCTCTGACACATGCAGCTCCCGGAGACGGTCACAGCTTGTCTGTAAGCGGATGCCGGGAGC
AGACAAGCCCGTCAGGGCGCGTCAGCGGGTGTTGGCGGGTGTCGGGGCTGGCTTAACTATGCGGCATCAG
AGCAGATTGTACTGAGAGTGCACCATATGCGGTGTGAAATACCGCACAGATGCGTAAGGAGAAAATACCG
CATCAGGCGCCATTCGCCATTCAGGCTGCGCAACTGTTGGGAAGGGCGATCGGTGCGGGCCTCTTCGCTA
TTACGCCAGTCAGCCAAACGTCTCTTCAGGCCACTGACTAGCGATAACTTTCCCCACAACGGAACAACTC
TCATTGCATGGGATCATTGGGTACTGTGGGTTTAGTGGTTGTAAAAACACCTGACCGCTATCCCTGATCA
GTTTCTTGAAGGTAAACTCATCACCCCCAAGTCTGGCTATGCAGAAATCACCTGGCTCAACAGCCTGCTC
AGGGTCAACGAGAATTAACATTCCGTCAGGAAAGCTTGGCTTGGAGCCTGTTGGTGCGGTCATGGAATTA
CCTTCAACCTCAAGCCAGAATGCAGAATCACTGGCTTTTTTGGTTGTGCTTACCCATCTCTCCGCATCAC
CTTTGGTAAAGGTTCTAAGCTTAGGTGAGAACATCCCTGCCTGAACATGAGAAAAAACAGGGTACTCATA
CTCACTTCTAAGTGACGGCTGCATACTAACCGCTTCATACATCTCGTAGATTTCTCTGGCGATTGAAGGG
CTAAATTCTTCAACGCTAACTTTGAGAATTTTTGTAAGCAATGCGGCGTTATAAGCATTTAATGCATTGA
TGCCATTAAATAAAGCACCAACGCCTGACTGCCCCATCCCCATCTTGTCTGCGACAGATTCCTGGGATAA
GCCAAGTTCATTTTTCTTTTTTTCATAAATTGCTTTAAGGCGACGTGCGTCCTCAAGCTGCTCTTGTGTT
AATGGTTTCTTTTTTGTGCTCATTAGAAACTGTCCTTCGCATGATTAAGATGTTTCAGTACGAAAATTGC
TTTCATTGTTGATCTCCTTTTTAAGTGAACTTGGGCCCTCCACACATTATACAGAAAAATTTTCCTGATG
TCAACTGGCGAAAAGATCTCTGCATTAATGAATCGGCCAACGCGCGGGGAGAGGCGGTTTGCGTATTGGG
CGC
