Features (pLannotate 1.2.2; 11 found; start..end, strand, type, name):
    183..771     -  rep_origin     ori: high-copy-number ColE1/pMB1/pBR322/pUC origin of replication
    982..1146    +  ncRNA          sRNA 0030: Accession: RF02864 - Enterococcus sRNA 30
   1203..3119    +  CDS            tetM: TET1_ENTFL - Also known as tet(M). Experimental evidence at protein level: Swiss-Prot protein existence level 1. Abolishes the inhibitory effect of tetracyclin on protein synthesis by a non-covalent modification of the ribosomes. From Enterococcus faecalis (Streptococcus faecalis).
   3126..3146    +  misc_feature   BioBrick suffix: universal suffix for all parts
   3147..3165    +  promoter       T7 promoter: promoter for bacteriophage T7 RNA polymerase
   3173..3190    +  promoter       SP6 promoter (fragment): promoter for bacteriophage SP6 RNA polymerase
   3271..3306    +  CDS            rop (fragment): Rop protein, which maintains plasmids at low copy number; rop
   3408..3507    +  misc_feature   bom (fragment): basis of mobility region from pBR322
   3513..3579    -  CDS            lacZα (fragment): LacZα fragment of β-galactosidase; lacZ fragment
   3580..4293    -  CDS            λ repressor (ts): temperature-sensitive variant of the phage λ repressor; cIts; thermosensitivity is conferred by the A67T mutation
   4429..4482    -  CDS            lacI (fragment): lac repressor; lacI; The lac repressor binds to the lac operator to inhibit transcription in E. coli. This inhibition can be relieved by adding lactose or isopropyl-β-D-thiogalactopyranoside (IPTG).
>Addgene plasmid #137997 | pFG036 + pFG051 | addgene full sequence | sequence record 318822 | Addgene NGS Result
TCTTCCGCTTCCTCGCTCACTGACTCGCTGCGCTCGGTCGTTCGGCTGCGGCGAGCGGTATCAGCTCACT
CAAAGGCGGTAATACGGTTATCCACAGAATCAGGGGATAACGCAGGAAAGAACATGTGAGCAAAAGGCCA
GCAAAAGGCCAGGAACCGTAAAAAGGCCGCGTTGCTGGCGTTTTTCCATAGGCTCCGCCCCCCTGACGAG
CATCACAAAAATCGACGCTCAAGTCAGAGGTGGCGAAACCCGACAGGACTATAAAGATACCAGGCGTTTC
CCCCTGGAAGCTCCCTCGTGCGCTCTCCTGTTCCGACCCTGCCGCTTACCGGATACCTGTCCGCCTTTCT
CCCTTCGGGAAGCGTGGCGCTTTCTCATAGCTCACGCTGTAGGTATCTCAGTTCGGTGTAGGTCGTTCGC
TCCAAGCTGGGCTGTGTGCACGAACCCCCCGTTCAGCCCGACCGCTGCGCCTTATCCGGTAACTATCGTC
TTGAGTCCAACCCGGTAAGACACGACTTATCGCCACTGGCAGCAGCCACTGGTAACAGGATTAGCAGAGC
GAGGTATGTAGGCGGTGCTACAGAGTTCTTGAAGTGGTGGCCTAACTACGGCTACACTAGAAGAACAGTA
TTTGGTATCTGCGCTCTGCTGAAGCCAGTTACCTTCGGAAAAAGAGTTGGTAGCTCTTGATCCGGCAAAC
AAACCACCGCTGGTAGCGGTGGTTTTTTTGTTTGCAAGCAGCAGATTACGCGCAGAAAAAAAGGATCTCA
AGAAGATCCTTTGATCTTTTCTACGGGGTCTGACGCTCAGTGGAACGAAAACTCACGTTAAGGGATTTTG
GTCATGAATTCGGCCAGTCTACATGTACTCTTTTTGATAAAAAATTGGAGATTCCTTTACAAATATGCTC
TTACGTGCTATTATTTAAGTGACTATTTAAAAGGAGTTAATAAATATGCGGCAAGGTATTCTTAAATAAA
CTGTCAATTTGATAGCGGGAACAAATAATTAGATGTCCTTTTTTAGGAGGGCTTAGTTTTTTGTACCCAG
TTTAAGAATACCTTTATCATGTGATTCTAAAGTATCCAGAGAATATCTGTATGCTTTGTATACCTATGGT
TATGCATAAAAATCCCGGTGATAAAAGTATTTATCACTGGGATTTTTATGCCCTTTTGGGTTTTTGAATG
GAGGAAATCTAGATGAAAATCATAAATATCGGTGTATTAGCTCACGTTGATGCAGGAAAAACAACATTAA
CTGAATCACTTTTATATAACTCTGGTGCAATTACTGAACTTGGTTCAGTAGATAAAGGTACTACTCGTAC
TGATAATACATTATTAGAACGTCAACGTGGAATCACAATTCAAACAGGTATCACATCTTTTCAATGGGAA
AATACAAAAGTAAATATTATAGATACACCTGGACACATGGATTTCCTTGCAGAAGTATACCGTAGTCTTT
CAGTATTAGATGGTGCTATTTTACTTATCAGCGCTAAAGATGGAGTTCAAGCTCAAACTCGTATCTTATT
TCACGCATTACGTAAAATGGGTATTCCAACAATTTTCTTTATAAACAAAATTGACCAAAACGGAATTGAT
TTAAGTACAGTTTATCAAGATATCAAAGAAAAACTTTCTGCTGAAATCGTTATTAAACAAAAAGTTGAAT
TATACCCAAACGTTTGCGTAACAAATTTTACTGAATCAGAACAATGGGATACAGTTATAGAAGGTAATGA
TGATTTATTAGAAAAATACATGTCAGGTAAATCATTAGAAGCATTAGAATTAGAACAAGAAGAAAGTATT
CGTTTCCAAAACTGTTCTTTATTCCCTTTATACCATGGAAGCGCTAAAAGTAACATAGGTATTGATAACT
TAATTGAAGTTATTACTAACAAATTTTACTCTTCAACTCATCGTGGTCCTTCTGAATTATGCGGTAACGT
TTTCAAAATTGAATATACAAAAAAACGTCAACGTTTAGCTTATATACGTCTTTATAGTGGTGTTTTACAT
TTACGTGATAGTGTTCGTGTTAGTGAAAAAGAAAAGATTAAAGTTACAGAAATGTATACTTCTATTAACG
GTGAATTATGCAAAATTGACCGTGCATATTCAGGTGAAATTGTAATTTTACAAAACGAATTTCTTAAACT
TAATAGTGTACTTGGTGACACAAAACTTTTACCACAACGTAAGAAAATTGAAAATCCACACCCATTACTT
CAAACAACAGTAGAACCAAGCAAACCTGAACAACGTGAAATGCTTTTAGATGCTCTTTTAGAAATTAGTG
ACTCTGACCCACTTTTACGTTACTATGTAGATTCTACTACTCATGAAATTATTCTTTCTTTCCTTGGTAA
AGTTCAAATGGAAGTTATTTCTGCATTATTACAAGAAAAATATCATGTTGAAATCGAATTAAAAGAACCT
ACTGTAATTTATATGGAACGTCCATTAAAAAATGCTGAATATACAATTCATATTGAAGTTCCACCAAATC
CATTTTGGGCTTCTATTGGTCTTTCTGTTTCTCCACTTCCACTTGGTAGCGGAATGCAATATGAAAGTAG
CGTAAGTTTAGGTTATCTTAATCAAAGTTTCCAAAACGCAGTTATGGAAGGTATTCGTTACGGTTGCGAA
CAAGGTTTATACGGTTGGAATGTTACAGACTGCAAAATCTGTTTTAAGTATGGACTTTACTATTCACCTG
TATCAACACCTGCTGACTTTCGTATGCTTGCACCAATTGTTTTAGAACAAGTTTTAAAGAAAGCTGGAAC
TGAACTTTTAGAACCATACCTTTCTTTTAAAATCTATGCACCACAAGAATACTTAAGTCGTGCTTATAAC
GATGCACCTAAATACTGTGCTAATATTGTTGATACTCAATTAAAGAACAACGAAGTAATTTTAAGCGGAG
AAATTCCTGCACGTTGTATTCAAGAATATCGTAGTGATTTAACATTTTTCACTAATGGACGTTCTGTTTG
CTTAACTGAATTAAAAGGTTATCATGTTACTACTGGTGAACCTGTATGCCAACCACGTCGTCCTAATAGT
CGTATTGATAAAGTTCGTTATATGTTCAACAAAATCACATAATAATACTAGTAGCGGCCGCTGCAGTAAT
ACGACTCACTATAGGGCATACGATTTAGGTGACACTATAGTAGGGATAACAGGGTAATTTAGTTACTTAC
CTAGCATGACATTAACCTATAAAAATAGGCGTATCACGAGGCCCTTTCGTCTCGCGCGTTTCGGTGATGA
CGGTGAAAACCTCTGACACATGCAGCTCCCGGAGACGGTCACAGCTTGTCTGTAAGCGGATGCCGGGAGC
AGACAAGCCCGTCAGGGCGCGTCAGCGGGTGTTGGCGGGTGTCGGGGCTGGCTTAACTATGCGGCATCAG
AGCAGATTGTACTGAGAGTGCACCATATGCGGTGTGAAATACCGCACAGATGCGTAAGGAGAAAATACCG
CATCAGGCGCCATTCGCCATTCAGGCTGCGCAACTGTTGGGAAGGGCGATCGGTGCGGGCCTTTTCGCTA
TTACGCCAGTCAGCCAAACGTCTCTTCAGGCCACTGACTAGCGATAACTTTCCCCACAACGGAACAACTC
TCATTGCATGGGATCATTGGGTACTGTGGGTTTAGTGGTTGTAAAAACACCTGACCGCTATCCCTGATCA
GTTTCTTGAAGGTAAACTCATCACCCCCAAGTCTGGCTATGCAGAAATCACCTGGCTCAACAGCCTGCTC
AGGGTCAACGAGAATTAACATTCCGTCAGGAAAGCTTGGCTTGGAGCCTGTTGGTGCGGTCATGGAATTA
CCTTCAACCTCAAGCCAGAATGCAGAATCACTGGCTTTTTTGGTTGTGCTTACCCATCTCTCCGCATCAC
CTTTGGTAAAGGTTCTAAGCTCAGGTGAGAACATCCCTGCCTGAACATGAGAAAAAACAGGGTACTCATA
CTCACTTCTAAGTGACGGCTGCATACTAACCGCTTCATACATCTCGTAGATTTCTCTGGCGATTGAAGGG
CTAAATTCTTCAACGCTAACTTTGAGAATTTTTGTAAGCAATGCGGCGTTATAAGCATTTAATGCATTGA
TGCCATTAAATAAAGCACCAACGCCTGACTGCCCCATCCCCATCTTGTCTGCGACAGATTCCTGGGATAA
GCCAAGTTCATTTTTCTTTTTTTCATAAATTGCTTTAAGGCGACGTGCGTCCTCAAGCTGCTCTTGTGTT
AATGGTTTCTTTTTTGTGCTCATTAGAAACTGTCCTTCGCATGATTAAGATGTTCAGTACGAAAATTGCT
TTCATTGTTGATCTCCTTTTTAAGTGAACTTGGGCCCTCCACACATTATACAGAAAAATTTTCCTGATGT
CAACTGGCGAAAAGATCCCTGCATTAATGAATCGGCCAACGCGCGGGGAGAGGCGGTTTGCGTATTGGGC
GC
